>Addgene plasmid #18355 | T4 Lysozyme C54S C97A | addgene partial sequence | sequence record 24142 | 3primeUP
CTANGAAAAAGCCCGCTCATTAGGCGGGCTCAGATCTGCTCATGGTTTGACAGCTTATCATCGCGATAAG
CTTCGGCAATAAATTCTTGATATGTTTTCATATGTTTCCTTTAAATATTTTAATTAGTAATTGTCTATTC
AAGTAATTGTGAATATACTATCACAATTCCAAGAGAAAGTAAACAGCTTTATAGATTTTTATACGCGTCC
CAAGTGCCAGTTCTAAACGTTGTAATGACTCGTTTTGCGCGATTAGGTGTTTGATTATACCATCTACTTT
TAGCTAAGTTAACTGCTGCTTCATCCCAGCGTTTTTGTTGAAGCATACGTAAAGAGTTAGTAAATCCTGC
CACACCGGTTTCTCCCATTTGGAAAACCATATTAATCAATGCAGCGCGACGAACCGCATCAAGAGAATCA
TAAACCGGTTTTAATTTAGCATTTCTCAGAATTCCGCGAACAGCAGCATCAACATCCTGATTAAAGAGTT
TTTCAGCCTCATCTTTTGTAATTACACCATTACTATTACGCCCAATAGCTTTATCTAATTCAGATTTAGC
AGCATTAAGTGATGGACTTTTTGTAAGCAAATGACCGATGCCAATAGTGTAATAGCCTTCTGTGTCTTTA
TAGATTTTAAGTCTAAGACCTTCATCTATACGTAACATTTCAAATATATTCATAATACCTCCTAAGCATC
GATGGATCCTGTTTCCTGTGTGAAATTGTTATCCGCTCACAATTCCACACATTATACGAGCCGATGATTA
ATTGTCAACAGGGGGATGGGGAGTAAGCTCATCGCGATGTGNAATCCGNTAANTCATGGTCATAGCTGTT
TCCTGTGTGAAATTGTTATCCGCTCACAATTCCNCACATTATACGAGCCGGNAGCATAAAGNGTAAGCCT
GGGGGGNCCTAATGAGTGAGCTACTTACATNAATNGCGTTGCGCTCACTGNCCGCTTTCCAGTCGGGAAA
CCCNGTCGNGCNAGGACCCCATCGAANGGGGCAAAACCTTTCCCGGGNTGGCATGNAAGCCCCCNGGAAN
ANAGTCAAATCNGGGGGGGGNANGGGAAANCCNGTAACGTTNTACNAN
