[The description below was written by a language model from this plasmid's Addgene catalogue record.]
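Description:
T4 Lysozyme C54S C97A is a bacterial expression plasmid built on the pHS1403 backbone (about 5 kb without insert), carrying an approximately 600 bp insert that encodes bacteriophage T4 lysozyme, the product of phage gene e. It is maintained in E. coli as a high-copy plasmid under ampicillin selection. No feature table accompanies the record, and the catalogue fields do not name the promoter driving expression, the origin of replication, or any fusion tags, so these details cannot be given here.

The insert sits between a BamHI site at the 5′ end and a HindIII site at the 3′ end, both of which were preserved during cloning, so the fragment can be excised or swapped as a cassette. According to the depositor's comments, the BamHI site lies 27 bp from the start codon and the HindIII site 115 bp from the stop codon, meaning the cloned fragment includes short flanking untranslated sequence on each side of the coding region. The encoded protein carries two substitutions, C54S and C97A. These positions are the two cysteines of the native enzyme, so the mutations yield a lysozyme without cysteine residues; the record also lists the alternative name 206SA for the insert.

The record does not state a specific purpose. A cysteine-free T4 lysozyme of this type is generally useful for recombinant production in bacteria, where it avoids unwanted thiol oxidation or disulfide formation, and as a defined background for further mutagenesis in studies of protein structure, stability and folding.
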