Addgene plasmid #18355: T4 Lysozyme C54S C97A
Depositing lab: Brian Matthews. Depositing organization: University of Oregon.
Backbone
  Vector backbone: pHS1403
  Backbone size w/o insert (bp): 5000
  Vector type: Bacterial Expression
Growth in bacteria
  Bacterial resistance: Ampicillin, 100 μg/mL
  Growth temperature: 37°C
  Growth strain: DH5alpha
  Copy number: High Copy
Gene/Insert
  Gene/Insert name: T4 Lysozyme (alt name: 206SA)
  Species: Bacteriophage T4
  Insert size (bp): 600
  Mutation: C54S C97A
  GenBank ID: NP_049736
  Entrez Gene: e (a.k.a. T4p123)
  Cloning method: Restriction Enzyme; 5′ cloning site BamHI (not destroyed); 3′ cloning site HindIII (not destroyed)
  Sequencing primers: 5′ na; 3′ GGCGTATCACGAGGCCC
Terms and licenses: Academic/Nonprofit Terms; Industry Terms: Not Available to Industry
Depositor comments: The BamHI site is 27 bp from the ATG and the HindIII site is 115 bp from the stop.
How to cite: T4 Lysozyme C54S C97A was a gift from Brian Matthews (Addgene plasmid # 18355 ; http://n2t.net/addgene:18355 ; RRID:Addgene_18355)
